>Addgene plasmid #232026 | pCMV-H4-BioID2-HA | addgene full sequence | sequence record 467871 | Addgene NGS Result
TCGACGGATCGGGAGATCTCCCGATCCCCTATGGTGCACTCTCAGTACAATCTGCTCTGATGCCGCATAG
TTAAGCCAGTATCTGCTCCCTGCTTGTGTGTTGGAGGTCGCTGAGTAGTGCGCGAGCAAAATTTAAGCTA
CAACAAGGCAAGGCTTGACCGACAATTGCATGAAGAATCTGCTTAGGGTTAGGCGTTTTGCGCTGCTTCG
CGATGTACGGGCCAGATATACGCGTTGACATTGATTATTGACTAGTTATTAATAGTAATCAATTACGGGG
TCATTAGTTCATAGCCCATATATGGAGTTCCGCGTTACATAACTTACGGTAAATGGCCCGCCTGGCTGAC
CGCCCAACGACCCCCGCCCATTGACGTCAATAATGACGTATGTTCCCATAGTAACGCCAATAGGGACTTT
CCATTGACGTCAATGGGTGGAGTATTTACGGTAAACTGCCCACTTGGCAGTACATCAAGTGTATCATATG
CCAAGTACGCCCCCTATTGACGTCAATGACGGTAAATGGCCCGCCTGGCATTATGCCCAGTACATGACCT
TATGGGACTTTCCTACTTGGCAGTACATCTACGTATTAGTCATCGCTATTACCATGGTGATGCGGTTTTG
GCAGTACATCAATGGGCGTGGATAGCGGTTTGACTCACGGGGATTTCCAAGTCTCCACCCCATTGACGTC
AATGGGAGTTTGTTTTGGCACCAAAATCAACGGGACTTTCCAAAATGTCGTAACAACTCCGCCCCATTGA
CGCAAATGGGCGGTAGGCGTGTACGGTGGGAGGTCTATATAAGCAGAGCTCTCTGGCTAACTAGAGAACC
CACTGCTTACTGGCTTATCGAAATTAATACGACTCACTATAGGGAGACCCAAGCTGGCTAGC
[309 nt withheld, positions 903-1211]
TACCGGTCGTACGTCTCCGGATTCGAATTCGGATCCTTCAAGAACCTGATCTGGCTGAAGGAGGTGGACA
GCACCCAGGAGAGACTGAAGGAGTGGAACGTGAGCTACGGCACCGCCCTGGTGGCCGACAGACAGACCAA
GGGCAGAGGCGGCCTGGGCAGAAAGTGGCTGAGCCAGGAGGGCGGCCTGTACTTCAGCTTCCTGCTGAAC
CCCAAGGAGTTCGAGAACCTGCTGCAGCTGCCCCTGGTGCTGGGCCTGAGCGTGAGCGAGGCCCTGGAGG
AGATCACCGAGATCCCCTTCAGCCTGAAGTGGCCCAACGACGTGTACTTCCAGGAGAAGAAGGTGAGCGG
CGTGCTGTGCGAGCTGAGCAAGGACAAGCTGATCGTGGGCATCGGCATCAACGTGAACCAGAGAGAGATC
CCCGAGGAGATCAAGGACAGAGCCACCACCCTGTACGAGATCACCGGCAAGGACTGGGACAGAAAGGAGG
TGCTGCTGAAGGTGCTGAAGAGAATCAGCGAGAACCTGAAGAAGTTCAAGGAGAAGAGCTTCAAGGAGTT
CAAGGGCAAGATCGAGAGCAAGATGCTGTACCTGGGCGAGGAGGTGAAGCTGCTGGGCGAGGGCAAGATC
ACCGGCAAGCTGGTGGGCCTGAGCGAGAAGGGCGGCGCCCTGATCCTGACCGAGGAGGGCATCAAGGAGA
TCCTGAGCGGCGAGTTCAGCCTGAGAAGAAGCTACCCTTACGATGTACCGGATTACGCATAGAAGCTTAA
GTTTAAACCGCTGATCAGCCTCGACTGTGCCTTCTAGTTGCCAGCCATCTGTTGTTTGCCCCTCCCCCGT
GCCTTCCTTGACCCTGGAAGGTGCCACTCCCACTGTCCTTTCCTAATAAAATGAGGAAATTGCATCGCAT
TGTCTGAGTAGGTGTCATTCTATTCTGGGGGGTGGGGTGGGGCAGGACAGCAAGGGGGAGGATTGGGAAG
ACAATAGCAGGCATGCTGGGGATGCGGTGGGCTCTATGGCTTCTGAGGCGGAAAGAACCAGCTGGGGCTC
TAGGGGGTATCCCC
[124 nt withheld, positions 2276-2399]
C
[91 nt withheld, positions 2401-2491]
A
[49 nt withheld, positions 2493-2541]
CCTTTGACGTTGGAGTCCACGTTCTTT
[37 nt withheld, positions 2569-2605]
ACCCTATCTCGGTCTATTCTTTTGATTTATAAGGGATTTTGCCGATTTCGGCCTATTGGTTAAAAAATGA
GCTGATTTAACAAAAATTTAACGCGAATTAATTCTGTGGAATGTGTGTCAGTTAGGGTGTGGAAAGTCCC
CAGGCTCCCCAGCAGGCAGAAGTATGCAAAGCATGCATCTCAATTAGTCAGCAACCAGGTGTGGAAAGTC
CCCAGGCTCCCCAGCAGGCAGAAGTATGCAAAGCATGCATCTCAATTAGTCAGCAACCATAGTCCCGCCC
CTAACTCCGCCCATCCCGCCCCTAACTCCGCCCAGTTCCGCCCATTCTCCGCCCCATGGCTGACTAATTT
TTTTTATTTATGCAGAGGCCGAGGCCGCCTCTGCCTCTGAGCTATTCCAGAAGTAGTGAGGAGGCTTTTT
TGGAGGCCTAGGCTTTTGCAAAAAGCTCCCGGGAGCTTGTATATCCATTTTCGGATCTGATCAAGAGACA
GGATGAGGATCGTTTCGCATGATTGAACAAGATGGATTGCACGCAGGTTCTCCGGCCGCTTGGGTGGAGA
GGCTATTCGGCTATGACTGGGCACAACAGACAATCGGCTGCTCTGATGCCGCCGTGTTCCGGCTGTCAGC
GCAGGGGCGCCCGGTTCTTTTTGTCAAGACCGACCTGTCCGGTGCCCTGAATGAACTGCAGGACGAGGCA
GCGCGGCTATCGTGGCTGGCCACGACGGGCGTTCCTTGCGCAGCTGTGCTCGACGTTGTCACTGAAGCGG
GAAGGGACTGGCTGCTATTGGGCGAAGTGCCGGGGCAGGATCTCCTGTCATCTCACCTTGCTCCTGCCGA
GAAAGTATCCATCATGGCTGATGCAATGCGGCGGCTGCATACGCTTGATCCGGCTACCTGCCCATTCGAC
CACCAAGCGAAACATCGCATCGAGCGAGCACGTACTCGGATGGAAGCCGGTCTTGTCGATCAGGATGATC
TGGACGAAGAGCATCAGGGGCTCGCGCCAGCCGAACTGTTCGCCAGGCTCAAGGCGCGCATGCCCGACGG
CGAGGATCTCGTCGTGACCCATGGCGATGCCTGCTTGCCGAATATCATGGTGGAAAATGGCCGCTTTTCT
GGATTCATCGACTGTGGCCGGCTGGGTGTGGCGGACCGCTATCAGGACATAGCGTTGGCTACCCGTGATA
TTGCTGAAGAGCTTGGCGGCGAATGGGCTGACCGCTTCCTCGTGCTTTACGGTATCGCCGCTCCCGATTC
GCAGCGCATCGCCTTCTATCGCCTTCTTGACGAGTTCTTCTGAGCGGGACTCTGGGGTTCGAAATGACCG
ACCAAGCGACGCCCAACCTGCCATCACGAGATTTCGATTCCACCGCCGCCTTCTATGAAAGGTTGGGCTT
CGGAATCGTTTTCCGGGACGCCGGCTGGATGATCCTCCAGCGCGGGGATCTCATGCTGGAGTTCTTCGCC
CACCCCAACTTGTTTATTGCAGCTTATAATGGTTACAAATAAAGCAATAGCATCACAAATTTCACAAATA
AAGCATTTTTTTCACTGCATTCTAGTTGTGGTTTGTCCAAACTCATCAATGTATCTTATCATGTCTGTAT
ACCGTCGACCTCTAGCTAGAGCTTGGCGTAATCATGGTCATAGCTGTTTCCTGTGTGAAATTGTTATCCG
CTCACAATTCCACACAACATACGAGCCGGAAGCATAAAGTGTAAAGCCTGGGGTGCCTAATGAGTGAGCT
AACTCACATTAATTGCGTTGCGCTCACTGCCCGCTTTCCAGTCGGGAAACCTGTCGTGCCAGCTGCATTA
ATGAATCGGCCAACGCGCGGGGAGAGGCGGTTTGCGTATTGGGCGCTCTTCCGCTTCCTCGCTCACTGAC
TCGCTGCGCTCGGTCGTTCGGCTGCGGCGAGCGGTATCAGCTCACTCAAAGGCGGTAATACGGTTATCCA
CAGAATCAGGGGATAACGCAGGAAAGAACATGTGAGCAAAAGGCCAGCAAAAGGCCAGGAACCGTAAAAA
GGCCGCGTTGCTGGCGTTTTTCCATAGGCTCCGCCCCCCTGACGAGCATCACAAAAATCGACGCTCAAGT
CAGAGGTGGCGAAACCCGACAGGACTATAAAGATACCAGGCGTTTCCCCCTGGAAGCTCCCTCGTGCGCT
CTCCTGTTCCGACCCTGCCGCTTACCGGATACCTGTCCGCCTTTCTCCCTTCGGGAAGCGTGGCGCTTTC
TCATAGCTCACGCTGTAGGTATCTCAGTTCGGTGTAGGTCGTTCGCTCCAAGCTGGGCTGTGTGCACGAA
CCCCCCGTTCAGCCCGACCGCTGCGCCTTATCCGGTAACTATCGTCTTGAGTCCAACCCGGTAAGACACG
ACTTATCGCCACTGGCAGCAGCCACTGGTAACAGGATTAGCAGAGCGAGGTATGTAGGCGGTGCTACAGA
GTTCTTGAAGTGGTGGCCTAACTACGGCTACACTAGAAGAACAGTATTTGGTATCTGCGCTCTGCTGAAG
CCAGTTACCTTCGGAAAAAGAGTTGGTAGCTCTTGATCCGGCAAACAAACCACCGCTGGTAGCGGTGGTT
TTTTTGTTTGCAAGCAGCAGATTACGCGCAGAAAAAAAGGATCTCAAGAAGATCCTTTGATCTTTTCTAC
GGGGTCTGACGCTCAGTGGAACGAAAACTCACGTTAAGGGATTTTGGTCATGAGATTATCAAAAAGGATC
TTCACCTAGATCCTTTTAAATTAAAAATGAAGTTTTAAATCAATCTAAAGTATATATGAGTAAACTTGGT
CTGACAGTTACCAATGCTTAATCAGTGAGGCACCTATCTCAGCGATCTGTCTATTTCGTTCATCCATAGT
TGCCTGACTCCCCGTCGTGTAGATAACTACGATACGGGAGGGCTTACCATCTGGCCCCAGTGCTGCAATG
ATACCGCGAGACCCACGCTCACCGGCTCCAGATTTATCAGCAATAAACCAGCCAGCCGGAAGGGCCGAGC
GCAGAAGTGGTCCTGCAACTTTATCCGCCTCCATCCAGTCTATTAATTGTTGCCGGGAAGCTAGAGTAAG
TAGTTCGCCAGTTAATAGTTTGCGCAACGTTGTTGCCATTGCTACAGGCATCGTGGTGTCACGCTCGTCG
TTTGGTATGGCTTCATTCAGCTCCGGTTCCCAACGATCAAGGCGAGTTACATGATCCCCCATGTTGTGCA
AAAAAGCGGTTAGCTCCTTCGGTCCTCCGATCGTTGTCAGAAGTAAGTTGGCCGCAGTGTTATCACTCAT
GGTTATGGCAGCACTGCATAATTCTCTTACTGTCATGCCATCCGTAAGATGCTTTTCTGTGACTGGTGAG
TACTCAACCAAGTCATTCTGAGAATAGTGTATGCGGCGACCGAGTTGCTCTTGCCCGGCGTCAATACGGG
ATAATACCGCGCCACATAGCAGAACTTTAAAAGTGCTCATCATTGGAAAACGTTCTTCGGGGCGAAAACT
CTCAAGGATCTTACCGCTGTTGAGATCCAGTTCGATGTAACCCACTCGTGCACCCAACTGATCTTCAGCA
TCTTTTACTTTCACCAGCGTTTCTGGGTGAGCAAAAACAGGAAGGCAAAATGCCGCAAAAAAGGGAATAA
GGGCGACACGGAAATGTTGAATACTCATACTCTTCCTTTTTCAATATTATTGAAGCATTTATCAGGGTTA
TTGTCTCATGAGCGGATACATATTTGAATGTATTTAGAAAAATAAACAAATAGGGGTTCCGCGCACATTT
CCCCGAAAAGTGCCACCTGACG
Features (pLannotate 1.2.2; 21 found; start..end, strand, type, name):
     30..82      -  misc_feature   bom (fragment): basis of mobility region from pBR322
    237..616     +  enhancer       CMV enhancer: human cytomegalovirus immediate early enhancer
    617..820     +  promoter       CMV promoter: human cytomegalovirus (CMV) immediate early promoter
    816..849     +  LTR            5' LTR (truncated) (fragment): truncated 5' long terminal repeat (LTR) from HIV-1
    865..883     +  promoter       T7 promoter: promoter for bacteriophage T7 RNA polymerase
    903..1211    +  CDS            H4_BOVIN (sequence withheld): Experimental evidence at protein level: Swiss-Prot protein existence level 1. Core component of nucleosome. Nucleosomes wrap and compact DNA into chromatin, limiting DNA accessibility to the cellular machineries which require DNA as a template. Histones thereby play a central role in transcription regulation, DNA repair, DNA replication and chromosomal stability. DNA accessibility is regulated via a complex set of post-translational modifications of histones, also called histone code, and nucleosome remodeling. From Bos taurus (Bovine).
   1248..1943    +  CDS            BioID2: promiscuous R40G mutant of a biotin protein ligase from Aquifex aeolicus (Kim et al., 2016)
   2006..2230    +  polyA_signal   bGH poly(A) signal: bovine growth hormone polyadenylation signal
   2234..2255    +  promoter       SV40 promoter (fragment): SV40 enhancer and early promoter
   2276..2704    +  rep_origin     f1 ori (sequence partly withheld): f1 bacteriophage origin of replication; arrow indicates direction of (+) strand synthesis
   2718..3047    +  promoter       SV40 promoter: SV40 enhancer and early promoter
   3114..3905    +  CDS            neo: KKA2_KLEPN - Also known as kan, nptII. Experimental evidence at protein level: Swiss-Prot protein existence level 1. Resistance to kanamycin, neomycin, paromomycin, ribostamycin, butirosin and gentamicin B. From Klebsiella pneumoniae.
   3929..4087    +  CDS            ble (fragment): BLE_KLEPN - Experimental evidence at protein level: Swiss-Prot protein existence level 1. Binding protein with a strong affinity to the bleomycin family of antibiotics. Binds to CL990; an antimitotic-antibiotic compound. From Klebsiella pneumoniae.
   4082..4203    +  polyA_signal   SV40 poly(A) signal: SV40 polyadenylation signal
   4276..4292    -  protein_bind   lac operator: The lac repressor binds to the lac operator to inhibit transcription in E. coli. This inhibition can be relieved by adding lactose or isopropyl-β-D-thiogalactopyranoside (IPTG). lac repressor encoded by lacI
   4300..4330    -  promoter       lac promoter: promoter for the E. coli lac operon
   4345..4366    -  protein_bind   CAP binding site: CAP binding activates transcription in the presence of cAMP. E. coli catabolite activator protein
   4379..4471    -  CDS            lacI (fragment): lac repressor; lacI; The lac repressor binds to the lac operator to inhibit transcription in E. coli. This inhibition can be relieved by adding lactose or isopropyl-β-D-thiogalactopyranoside (IPTG).
   4654..5242    -  rep_origin     ori: high-copy-number ColE1/pMB1/pBR322/pUC origin of replication
   5413..6273    -  CDS            AmpR: β-lactamase; bla; confers resistance to ampicillin, carbenicillin, and related antibiotics
   6274..6378    -  promoter       AmpR promoter: bla
