[The description below was written by a language model from this plasmid's Addgene catalogue record and pLannotate feature annotations shown in this document.]
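Description:
pCMV-H4-BioID2-HA is a 6.4 kb mammalian expression plasmid built on the MCS-BioID2-HA backbone, designed to produce human histone H4 fused at its C terminus to the proximity-labelling enzyme BioID2 and an HA epitope tag. It is maintained in E. coli as a high-copy plasmid through a ColE1/pUC-type origin and selected with ampicillin via the β-lactamase gene. An f1 origin is also present. For mammalian cells, an SV40 early promoter drives a neomycin phosphotransferase cassette terminated by an SV40 polyadenylation signal, allowing G418 selection of stable transfectants.

The expression cassette consists of the CMV immediate-early enhancer and promoter, followed by a T7 promoter, the H4 coding sequence (about 310 bp, cloned between NheI and AgeI sites that are both retained), the BioID2 open reading frame, and a bovine growth hormone polyadenylation signal. The automated annotation labels the histone as bovine H4, which reflects the extreme conservation of this protein; the catalogue record gives the source as human. The HA tag is not called as a separate feature in the table but is recorded as part of the C-terminal fusion. A few short fragments flagged by the annotation (HIV-1 LTR, ble, lacI, bom) appear to be backbone remnants or partial matches rather than functional parts.

BioID2 is a promiscuous R40G mutant of the Aquifex aeolicus biotin ligase that biotinylates proteins in its vicinity. Fused to H4, a core nucleosome component, it would be expected to label the chromatin-proximal proteome, with HA allowing detection of the fusion. The associated publication concerns the protein environment of TDG in DNA demethylation and chromatin biology, but the record does not state this construct's role in that study.
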