Addgene plasmid #232026: pCMV-H4-BioID2-HA
Purpose: mammalian expression (CMV promoter) of histone H4 fused to BioID2-HA
Depositing lab: Primo Schaer. Depositing organization: University of Basel. Publication: The TDG protein environment connects active DNA demethylation with chromatin and RNA biology. Richina F, Noreen F, Bauer C, Weber A, Kunz C, Buczak K, Schwarz SD, Wu F, Schurmann D, Schar P. Cell Mol Life Sci. 2025 Nov 25. doi: 10.1007/s00018-025-05943-y. PubMed 41291101.
Backbone
  Vector backbone: MCS-BioID2-HA
  Backbone size w/o insert (bp): 6112
  Total vector size (bp): 6407
  Vector type: Mammalian Expression
  Selectable markers: Neomycin (select with G418)
Growth in bacteria
  Bacterial resistance: Ampicillin, 100 μg/mL
  Growth temperature: 37°C
  Growth strain: DH5alpha
  Copy number: High Copy
Gene/Insert
  Gene/Insert name: H4
  Species: H. sapiens (human)
  Insert size (bp): 311
  GenBank ID: BC108260.1
  Entrez Gene: H4C14 (a.k.a. FO108, H4, H4-16, H4/n, H4C1, H4C11, H4C12, H4C13, H4C15, H4C16, H4C2, H4C3, H4C4, H4C5, H4C6, H4C8, H4C9, H4F2, H4FN, HIST2H4, HIST2H4A)
  Tag / fusion protein: BioID2-HA (C terminal on insert)
  Cloning method: Restriction Enzyme; 5′ cloning site NheI (not destroyed); 3′ cloning site AgeI (not destroyed)
  Sequencing primers: 5′ CMV-F
Terms and licenses: Academic/Nonprofit Terms; Industry Terms: Not Available to Industry
How to cite: pCMV-H4-BioID2-HA was a gift from Primo Schaer (Addgene plasmid # 232026 ; http://n2t.net/addgene:232026 ; RRID:Addgene_232026)
